Addgene plasmid #78213: pZS2katGp-RBS31-PhiC31-proD-oxyR
Purpose: Synthetic gene circuit
Depositing lab: Timothy Lu. Depositing organization: Massachusetts Institute of Technology. Publication: Synthetic mixed-signal computation in living cells. Rubens JR, Selvaggio G, Lu TK. Nat Commun. 2016 Jun 3;7:11658. doi: 10.1038/ncomms11658. PubMed 27255669.
Backbone
  Vector backbone: pZS2
Growth in bacteria
  Bacterial resistance: Kanamycin, 50 μg/mL
  Growth temperature: 37°C
  Growth strain: DH5alpha
  Copy number: Unknown
Gene/Insert
  Gene/Insert name: synthetic circuit
  Species: not applicable
Terms and licenses: Academic/Nonprofit Terms; Industry Terms: Not Available to Industry
How to cite: pZS2katGp-RBS31-PhiC31-proD-oxyR was a gift from Timothy Lu (Addgene plasmid # 78213 ; http://n2t.net/addgene:78213 ; RRID:Addgene_78213)
