[The description below was written by a language model from this plasmid's Addgene catalogue record and pLannotate feature annotations shown in this document.]
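Description:
pZS2katGp-RBS31-PhiC31-proD-oxyR is a bacterial synthetic gene circuit plasmid of about 6.9 kb built on the pZS2 backbone. It replicates from the low-copy pSC101 origin, which depends on the plasmid-encoded Rep101 (RepA) protein, and is selected with kanamycin through the neo (nptII) resistance gene, which is followed by a lambda t0 terminator. A short tnpA fragment annotated next to the resistance gene is probably residual Tn5-derived sequence that came along with the kanamycin cassette, not a functional transposase.

The payload consists of two expression units on the same strand, each closed by an rrnB T1 terminator. The first encodes the phage φC31 serine integrase, followed by a fragment matching the LVA variant of the ssrA degradation tag, which would target the recombinase for ClpXP/ClpAP proteolysis and limit its accumulation. The second encodes E. coli OxyR, the hydrogen peroxide-sensing transcription factor that activates genes such as katG. The promoters and ribosome binding site are not annotated in the feature table. The plasmid name, however, indicates that the integrase is driven by the OxyR-responsive katG promoter with a defined RBS variant (RBS31), and that oxyR is expressed from the constitutive proD promoter. Under that arrangement, steady OxyR supply would make integrase expression responsive to hydrogen peroxide, so that an analog chemical input could be converted into a recombinase-mediated DNA rearrangement on a separate target carrying att sites, which are not annotated on this plasmid. The brief pHluorin and sspB fragment hits are likely incidental matches to linker or insulator sequence. The record lists the purpose only as a synthetic gene circuit, from work on mixed-signal computation in living cells.
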