Features (pLannotate 1.2.2; 12 found; start..end, strand, type, name):
    379..2193    +  CDS            phage φC31 integrase: integrase from phage φC31
   2203..2223    +  CDS            ssrA tag (LVA) (fragment): C-terminal peptide that mediates degradation in bacteria through the ClpXP and ClpAP proteases (McGinness et al., 2006) mutant LVA variant that confers accelerated degradation under some conditions (Andersen et al., 1998)
   2236..2265    +  CDS            ecliptic pHluorin (fragment): pH-sensitive mutant of green fluorescent protein (Miesenböck et al., 1998) responds to a drop in pH with a gradual loss (eclipsing) of excitation at 475 nm, accompanied by a reduction of excitation at 395 nm
   2301..2387    +  terminator     rrnB T1 terminator: Escherichia coli rrnB; transcription terminator T1 from the E. coli rrnB gene
   2396..2467    +  CDS            sspB (fragment): SSPB_ECOLI - Experimental evidence at protein level: Swiss-Prot protein existence level 1. Also stimulates degradation of the N-terminus of RseA (residues 1-108, alone or in complex with sigma-E) by ClpX-ClpP in a non-ssrA-mediated fashion. From Escherichia coli (strain K12).
   2577..3491    +  CDS            oxyR: OXYR_ECOLI - Also known as momR, mor. Experimental evidence at protein level: Swiss-Prot protein existence level 1. Hydrogen peroxide sensor. Activates the expression of a regulon of hydrogen peroxide-inducible genes such as katG, gor, ahpC, ahpF, oxyS (a regulatory RNA), dps, fur and grxA. OxyR expression is negatively autoregulated by binding to a 43 bp region upstream of its own coding sequence. OxyR is inactivated by reduction of its essential disulfide bond by the product of GrxA, itself positively regulated by OxyR. Has also a positive regulatory effect on the production of surface prote
   3530..3616    +  terminator     rrnB T1 terminator: Escherichia coli rrnB; transcription terminator T1 from the E. coli rrnB gene
   4161..5111    -  CDS            Rep101: RepA protein needed for replication with the pSC101 origin; rep101
   5159..5381    -  rep_origin     pSC101 ori: low-copy replication origin that requires the Rep101 protein
   5879..5973    -  terminator     lambda t0 terminator: transcription terminator from phage lambda
   6007..6798    -  CDS            neo: KKA2_KLEPN - Also known as kan, nptII. Experimental evidence at protein level: Swiss-Prot protein existence level 1. Resistance to kanamycin, neomycin, paromomycin, ribostamycin, butirosin and gentamicin B. From Klebsiella pneumoniae.
   6830..15      -  CDS            tnpA (fragment) (across the origin): TN5P_ECOLX - Also known as tnp. Experimental evidence at protein level: Swiss-Prot protein existence level 1. Mediates transposition of transposon Tn5 by a 'cut and paste' mechanism. First, the monomeric transposase binds the 19 bp inverted DNA repeats flanking the transposon. Then, dimerization of the DNA- bound transposase creates a synaptic DNA complex. After nicking of the first DNA strand, excision of the transposon proceeds through a series of intermediates. The transposase then mediates the insertion of the transposon at a new site by strand transfer. The activity of the wild- type tran
>Addgene plasmid #78213 | pZS2katGp-RBS31-PhiC31-proD-oxyR | addgene full sequence | sequence record 178138 | Addgene NGS Result
TGTGGCTTTTATGAAAATCACACAGTGATCACAAATTTTAAACAGAGCACAAAATGCTGCCTCGAAATGA
GGGCGGGAAAATAAGGTTATCAGCCTTGTTTTCTCCCTCATTACTTGAAGGATATGAAGCTAAAACCCTT
TTTTATAAAGCATTTGTCCGAATTCGGACATAATCAAAAAAGCTTAATTAAGATCAATTTGATCTACATC
TCTTTAACCAACAATATGTAAGATCTCAACTATCGCATCCGTGGATTAATTCAATTATAACTTCTCTCTA
ACGCTGTGTATCGTAACGGTAACACTGTAGAGGGGAGCACATTGATGCGAATTCTCACACAGGAAACCGG
TACCATGACACAAGGGGTTGTGACCGGGGTGGACACGTACGCGGGTGCTTACGACCGTCAGTCGCGCGAG
CGCGAAAATTCGAGCGCAGCAAGCCCAGCGACACAGCGTAGCGCCAACGAAGACAAGGCGGCCGACCTTC
AGCGCGAAGTCGAGCGCGACGGGGGCCGGTTCAGGTTCGTCGGGCATTTCAGCGAAGCGCCGGGCACGTC
GGCGTTCGGGACGGCGGAGCGCCCGGAGTTCGAACGCATCCTGAACGAATGCCGCGCCGGGCGGCTCAAC
ATGATCATTGTCTATGACGTGTCGCGCTTCTCGCGCCTGAAGGTCATGGACGCGATTCCGATTGTCTCGG
AATTGCTCGCCCTGGGCGTGACGATTGTTTCCACTCAGGAAGGCGTCTTCCGGCAGGGAAACGTCATGGA
CCTGATTCACCTGATTATGCGGCTCGACGCGTCGCACAAAGAATCTTCGCTGAAGTCGGCGAAGATTCTC
GACACGAAGAACCTTCAGCGCGAATTGGGCGGGTACGTCGGCGGGAAGGCGCCTTACGGCTTCGAGCTTG
TTTCGGAGACGAAGGAGATCACGCGCAACGGCCGAATGGTCAATGTCGTCATCAACAAGCTTGCGCACTC
GACCACTCCCCTTACCGGACCCTTCGAGTTCGAGCCCGACGTAATCCGGTGGTGGTGGCGTGAGATCAAG
ACGCACAAACACCTTCCCTTCAAGCCGGGCAGTCAAGCCGCCATTCACCCGGGCAGCATCACGGGGCTTT
GTAAGCGCATGGACGCTGACGCCGTGCCGACCCGGGGCGAGACGATTGGGAAGAAGACCGCTTCAAGCGC
CTGGGACCCGGCAACCGTTATGCGAATCCTTCGGGACCCGCGTATTGCGGGCTTCGCCGCTGAGGTGATC
TACAAGAAGAAGCCGGACGGCACGCCGACCACGAAGATTGAGGGTTACCGCATTCAGCGCGACCCGATCA
CGCTCCGGCCGGTCGAGCTTGATTGCGGACCGATCATCGAGCCCGCTGAGTGGTATGAGCTTCAGGCGTG
GTTGGACGGCAGGGGGCGCGGCAAGGGGCTTTCCCGGGGGCAAGCCATTCTGTCCGCCATGGACAAGCTG
TACTGCGAGTGTGGCGCCGTCATGACTTCGAAGCGCGGGGAAGAATCGATCAAGGACTCTTACCGCTGCC
GTCGCCGGAAGGTGGTCGACCCGTCCGCACCTGGGCAGCACGAAGGCACGTGCAACGTCAGCATGGCGGC
ACTCGACAAGTTCGTTGCGGAACGCATCTTCAACAAGATCAGGCACGCCGAAGGCGACGAAGAGACGTTG
GCGCTTCTGTGGGAAGCCGCCCGACGCTTCGGCAAGCTCACTGAGGCGCCTGAGAAGAGCGGCGAACGGG
CGAACCTTGTTGCGGAGCGCGCCGACGCCCTGAACGCCCTTGAAGAGCTGTACGAAGACCGCGCGGCAGG
CGCGTACGACGGACCCGTTGGCAGGAAGCACTTCCGGAAGCAACAGGCAGCGCTGACGCTCCGGCAGCAA
GGGGCGGAAGAGCGGCTTGCCGAACTTGAAGCCGCCGAAGCCCCGAAGCTTCCCCTTGACCAATGGTTCC
CCGAAGACGCCGACGCTGACCCGACCGGCCCTAAGTCGTGGTGGGGGCGCGCGTCAGTAGACGACAAGCG
CGTGTTCGTCGGGCTCTTCGTAGACAAGATCGTTGTCACGAAGTCGACTACGGGCAGGGGGCAGGGAACG
CCCATCGAGAAGCGCGCTTCGATCACGTGGGCGAAGCCGCCGACCGACGACGACGAAGACGACGCCCAGG
ACGGCACGGAAGACGTAGCGGCGAGGCCTGCAGCAAACGACGAAAACTACGCTGCAGCAGTTTAGACACA
TGGCATGGATGAACTATACAAATAACCCGGGGGATCCCATGGTACGCGTGCTAGAGGCATCAAATAAAAC
GAAAGGCTCAGTCGAAAGACTGGGCCTTTCGTTTTATCTGTTGTTTGTCGGTGAACGCTCTCCTGAGTAG
GACAAATCCGCCGCCCTAGACCTAGCACAGCTAACACCACGTCGTCCCTATCTGCTGCCCTAGGTCTATG
AGTGGTTGCTGGATAACTTTACGGGCATGCATAAGGCTCGTATAATATATTCAGGGAGACCACAACGGTT
TCCCTCTACAAATAATTTTGTTTAACTTTGAATTCTTCACACAGGAAACCGGTACCATGAATATTCGTGA
TCTTGAGTACCTGGTGGCATTGGCTGAACACCGCCATTTTCGGCGTGCGGCAGATTCCTGCCACGTTAGC
CAGCCGACGCTTAGCGGGCAAATTCGTAAGCTGGAAGATGAGCTGGGCGTGATGTTGCTGGAGCGGACCA
GCCGTAAAGTGTTGTTCACCCAGGCGGGAATGCTGCTGGTGGATCAGGCGCGTACCGTGCTGCGTGAGGT
GAAAGTCCTTAAAGAGATGGCAAGCCAGCAGGGCGAGACGATGTCCGGACCGCTGCACATTGGTTTGATT
CCCACAGTTGGACCGTACCTGCTACCGCATATTATCCCTATGCTGCACCAGACCTTTCCAAAGCTGGAAA
TGTATCTGCATGAAGCACAGACCCACCAGTTACTGGCGCAACTGGACAGCGGCAAACTCGATTGCGTGAT
CCTCGCGCTGGTGAAAGAGAGCGAAGCATTCATTGAAGTGCCGTTGTTTGATGAGCCAATGTTGCTGGCT
ATCTATGAAGATCACCCGTGGGCGAACCGCGAATGCGTACCGATGGCCGATCTGGCAGGGGAAAAACTGC
TGATGCTGGAAGATGGTCACTGTTTGCGCGATCAGGCAATGGGTTTCTGTTTTGAAGCCGGGGCGGATGA
AGATACACACTTCCGCGCGACCAGCCTGGAAACTCTGCGCAACATGGTGGCGGCAGGTAGCGGGATCACT
TTACTGCCAGCGCTGGCTGTGCCGCCGGAGCGCAAACGCGATGGGGTTGTTTATCTGCCGTGCATTAAGC
CGGAACCACGCCGCACTATTGGCCTGGTTTATCGTCCTGGCTCACCGCTGCGCAGCCGCTATGAGCAGCT
GGCAGAGGCCATCCGCGCAAGAATGGATGGCCATTTCGATAAAGTTTTAAAACAGGCGGTTTAACCCGGG
GGATCCCATGGTACGCGTGCTAGAGGCATCAAATAAAACGAAAGGCTCAGTCGAAAGACTGGGCCTTTCG
TTTTATCTGTTGTTTGTCGGTGAACGCTCTCCTGAGTAGGACAAATCCGCCGCCCTAGACCTAGGGCCTA
GGGTACGGGTTTTGCTGCCCGCAAACGGGCTGTTCTGGTGTTGCTAGTTTGTTATCAGAATCGCAGATCC
GGCTTCAGCCGGTTTGCCGGCTGAAAGCGCTATTTCTTCCAGAATTGCCATGATTTTTTCCCCACGGGAG
GCGTCACTGGCTCCCGTGTTGTCGGCAGCTTTGATTCGATAAGCAGCATCGCCTGTTTCAGGCTGTCTAT
GTGTGACTGTTGAGCTGTAACAAGTTGTCTCAGGTGTTCAATTTCATGTTCTAGTTGCTTTGTTTTACTG
GTTTCACCTGTTCTATTAGGTGTTACATGCTGTTCATCTGTTACATTGTCGATCTGTTCATGGTGAACAG
CTTTGAATGCACCAAAAACTCGTAAAAGCTCTGATGTATCTATCTTTTTTACACCGTTTTCATCTGTGCA
TATGGACAGTTTTCCCTTTGATATGTAACGGTGAACAGTTGTTCTACTTTTGTTTGTTAGTCTTGATGCT
TCACTGATAGATACAAGAGCCATAAGAACCTCAGATCCTTCCGTATTTAGCCAGTATGTTCTCTAGTGTG
GTTCGTTGTTTTTGCGTGAGCCATGAGAACGAACCATTGAGATCATACTTACTTTGCATGTCACTCAAAA
ATTTTGCCTCAAAACTGGTGAGCTGAATTTTTGCAGTTAAAGCATCGTGTAGTGTTTTTCTTAGTCCGTT
ATGTAGGTAGGAATCTGATGTAATGGTTGTTGGTATTTTGTCACCATTCATTTTTATCTGGTTGTTCTCA
AGTTCGGTTACGAGATCCATTTGTCTATCTAGTTCAACTTGGAAAATCAACGTATCAGTCGGGCGGCCTC
GCTTATCAACCACCAATTTCATATTGCTGTAAGTGTTTAAATCTTTACTTATTGGTTTCAAAACCCATTG
GTTAAGCCTTTTAAACTCATGGTAGTTATTTTCAAGCATTAACATGAACTTAAATTCATCAAGGCTAATC
TCTATATTTGCCTTGTGAGTTTTCTTTTGTGTTAGTTCTTTTAATAACCACTCATAAATCCTCATAGAGT
ATTTGTTTTCAAAAGACTTAACATGTTCCAGATTATATTTTATGAATTTTTTTAACTGGAAAAGATAAGG
CAATATCTCTTCACTAAAAACTAATTCTAATTTTTCGCTTGAGAACTTGGCATAGTTTGTCCACTGGAAA
ATCTCAAAGCCTTTAACCAAAGGATTCCTGATTTCCACAGTTCTCGTCATCAGCTCTCTGGTTGCTTTAG
CTAATACACCATAAGCATTTTCCCTACTGATGTTCATCATCTGAGCGTATTGGTTATAAGTGAACGATAC
CGTCCGTTCTTTCCTTGTAGGGTTTTCAATCGTGGGGTTGAGTAGTGCCACACAGCATAAAATTAGCTTG
GTTTCATGCTCCGTTAAGTCATAGCGACTAATCGCTAGTTCATTTGCTTTGAAAACAACTAATTCAGACA
TACATCTCAATTGGTCTAGGTGATTTTAATCACTATACCAATTGAGATGGGCTAGTCAATGATAATTACT
AGTCCTTTTCCTTTGAGTTGTGGGTATCTGTAAATTCTGCTAGACCTTTGCTGGAAAACTTGTAAATTCT
GCTAGACCCTCTGTAAATTCCGCTAGACCTTTGTGTGTTTTTTTTGTTTATATTCAAGTGGTTATAATTT
ATAGAATAAAGAAAGAATAAAAAAAGATAAAAAGAATAGATCCCAGCCCTGTGTATAACTCACTACTTTA
GTCAGTTCCGCAGTATTACAAAAGGATGTCGCAAACGCTGTTTGCTCCTCTACAAAACAGACCTTAAAAC
CCTAAAGGCTTAAGTAGCACCCTCGCAAGCTCGGGCAAATCGCTGAATATTCCTTTTGTCTCCGACCATC
AGGCACCTGAGTCGCTGTCTTTTTCGTGACATTCAGTTCGCTGCGCTCACGGCTCTGGCAGTGAATGGGG
GTAAATGGCACTACAGGCGCCTTTTATGGATTCATGCAAGGAAACTACCCATAATACAAGAAAAGCCCGT
CACGGGCTTCTCAGGGCGTTTTATGGCGGGTCTGCTATGTGGTGCTATCTGACTTTTTGCTGTTCAGCAG
TTCCTGCCCTCTGATTTTCCAGTCTGACCACTTCGGATTATCCCGTGACAGGTCATTCAGACTGGCTAAT
GCACCCAGTAAGGCAGCGGTATCATCAACAGGCTTACCCGTCTTACTGTCCCTAGTACTAGTGCTTGGAT
TCTCACCAATAAAAAACGCCCGGCGGCAACCGAGCGTTCTGAACAAATCCAGATGGAGTTCTGAGGTCAT
TACTGGATCTATCAACAGGAGTCCAAGCGAGCTCTCGAACCCCAGAGTCCCGCTCAGAAGAACTCGTCAA
GAAGGCGATAGAAGGCGATGCGCTGCGAATCGGGAGCGGCGATACCGTAAAGCACGAGGAAGCGGTCAGC
CCATTCGCCGCCAAGCTCTTCAGCAATATCACGGGTAGCCAACGCTATGTCCTGATAGCGGTCCGCCACA
CCCAGCCGGCCACAGTCGATGAATCCAGAAAAGCGGCCATTTTCCACCATGATATTCGGCAAGCAGGCAT
CGCCATGGGTCACGACGAGATCCTCGCCGTCGGGCATGCGCGCCTTGAGCCTGGCGAACAGTTCGGCTGG
CGCGAGCCCCTGATGCTCTTCGTCCAGATCATCCTGATCGACAAGACCGGCTTCCATCCGAGTACGTGCT
CGCTCGATGCGATGTTTCGCTTGGTGGTCGAATGGGCAGGTAGCCGGATCAAGCGTATGCAGCCGCCGCA
TTGCATCAGCCATGATGGATACTTTCTCGGCAGGAGCAAGGTGAGATGACAGGAGATCCTGCCCCGGCAC
TTCGCCCAATAGCAGCCAGTCCCTTCCCGCTTCAGTGACAACGTCGAGCACAGCTGCGCAAGGAACGCCC
GTCGTGGCCAGCCACGATAGCCGCGCTGCCTCGTCCTGCAGTTCATTCAGGGCACCGGACAGGTCGGTCT
TGACAAAAAGAACCGGGCGCCCCTGCGCTGACAGCCGGAACACGGCGGCATCAGAGCAGCCGATTGTCTG
TTGTGCCCAGTCATAGCCGAATAGCCTCTCCACCCAAGCGGCCGGAGAACCTGCGTGCAATCCATCTTGT
TCAATCATGCGAAACGATCCTCATCCTGTCTCTTGATCAGATCTTGATCCCCTGCGCCATCAGATCCTTG
GCGGCAAGAAAGCCATCCAGTTTACTTTGCAGGGCTTCCCAACCTTACCAGAGGGCGCCCCAGCTGGCAA
TTCCGACGTC
